>Addgene plasmid #244094 | pAAV.hSynap.(cyto).iGlucoSnFR2.HaloTag | addgene full sequence | sequence record 487068 | Addgene NGS Result
CTGCATTAATGAATCGGCCAACGCGCGGGGAGAGGCGGTTTGCGTATTGGGCGCTCTTCCGCTTCCTCGC
TCACTGACTCGCTGCGCTCGGTCGTTCGGCTGCGGCGAGCGGTATCAGCTCACTCAAAGGCGGTAATACG
GTTATCCACAGAATCAGGGGATAACGCAGGAAAGAACATGTGAGCAAAAGGCCAGCAAAAGGCCAGGAAC
CGTAAAAAGGCCGCGTTGCTGGCGTTTTTCCATAGGCTCCGCCCCCCTGACGAGCATCACAAAAATCGAC
GCTCAAGTCAGAGGTGGCGAAACCCGACAGGACTATAAAGATACCAGGCGTTTCCCCCTGGAAGCTCCCT
CGTGCGCTCTCCTGTTCCGACCCTGCCGCTTACCGGATACCTGTCCGCCTTTCTCCCTTCGGGAAGCGTG
GCGCTTTCTCATAGCTCACGCTGTAGGTATCTCAGTTCGGTGTAGGTCGTTCGCTCCAAGCTGGGCTGTG
TGCACGAACCCCCCGTTCAGCCCGACCGCTGCGCCTTATCCGGTAACTATCGTCTTGAGTCCAACCCGGT
AAGACACGACTTATCGCCACTGGCAGCAGCCACTGGTAACAGGATTAGCAGAGCGAGGTATGTAGGCGGT
GCTACAGAGTTCTTGAAGTGGTGGCCTAACTACGGCTACACTAGAAGAACAGTATTTGGTATCTGCGCTC
TGCTGAAGCCAGTTACCTTCGGAAAAAGAGTTGGTAGCTCTTGATCCGGCAAACAAACCACCGCTGGTAG
CGGTGGTTTTTTTGTTTGCAAGCAGCAGATTACGCGCAGAAAAAAAGGATCTCAAGAAGATCCTTTGATC
TTTTCTACGGGGTCTGACGCTCAGTGGAACGAAAACTCACGTTAAGGGATTTTGGTCATGAGATTATCAA
AAAGGATCTTCACCTAGATCCTTTTAAATTAAAAATGAAGTTTTAAATCAATCTAAAGTATATATGAGTA
AACTTGGTCTGACAGTTACCAATGCTTAATCAGTGAGGCACCTATCTCAGCGATCTGTCTATTTCGTTCA
TCCATAGTTGCCTGACTCCCCGTCGTGTAGATAACTACGATACGGGAGGGCTTACCATCTGGCCCCAGTG
CTGCAATGATACCGCGAGACCCACGCTCACCGGCTCCAGATTTATCAGCAATAAACCAGCCAGCCGGAAG
GGCCGAGCGCAGAAGTGGTCCTGCAACTTTATCCGCCTCCATCCAGTCTATTAATTGTTGCCGGGAAGCT
AGAGTAAGTAGTTCGCCAGTTAATAGTTTGCGCAACGTTGTTGCCATTGCTACAGGCATCGTGGTGTCAC
GCTCGTCGTTTGGTATGGCTTCATTCAGCTCCGGTTCCCAACGATCAAGGCGAGTTACATGATCCCCCAT
GTTGTGCAAAAAAGCGGTTAGCTCCTTCGGTCCTCCGATCGTTGTCAGAAGTAAGTTGGCCGCAGTGTTA
TCACTCATGGTTATGGCAGCACTGCATAATTCTCTTACTGTCATGCCATCCGTAAGATGCTTTTCTGTGA
CTGGTGAGTACTCAACCAAGTCATTCTGAGAATAGTGTATGCGGCGACCGAGTTGCTCTTGCCCGGCGTC
AATACGGGATAATACCGCGCCACATAGCAGAACTTTAAAAGTGCTCATCATTGGAAAACGTTCTTCGGGG
CGAAAACTCTCAAGGATCTTACCGCTGTTGAGATCCAGTTCGATGTAACCCACTCGTGCACCCAACTGAT
CTTCAGCATCTTTTACTTTCACCAGCGTTTCTGGGTGAGCAAAAACAGGAAGGCAAAATGCCGCAAAAAA
GGGAATAAGGGCGACACGGAAATGTTGAATACTCATACTCTTCCTTTTTCAATATTATTGAAGCATTTAT
CAGGGTTATTGTCTCATGAGCGGATACATATTTGAATGTATTTAGAAAAATAAACAAATAGGGGTTCCGC
GCACATTTCCCCGAAAAGTGCCACCTAAATTGTAAGCGTTAATATTTTGTTAAAATTCGCGTTAAATTTT
TGTTAAATCAGCTCATTTTTTAACCAATAGGCCGAAATCGGCAAAATCCCTTATAAATCAAAAGAATAGA
CCGAGATAGGGT
[37 nt withheld, positions 2113-2149]
AAAGAACGTGGACTCCAACGTCAAAGG
[49 nt withheld, positions 2177-2225]
T
[91 nt withheld, positions 2227-2317]
G
[124 nt withheld, positions 2319-2442]
CCCATTCGCCATTCAGGCTGCGCAACTGTTGGGAAGGGCGATCGGTGCGGGCCTCTTCGCTATTACGCCA
GCTGCGCGCTCGCTCGCTCACTGAGGCCGCCCGGGCAAAGCCCGGGCGTCGGGCGACCTTTGGTCGCCCG
GCCTCAGTGAGCGAGCGAGCGCGCAGAGAGGGAGTGGCCAACTCCATCACTAGGGGTTCCTTGTAGTTAA
TGATTAACCCGCCATGCTACTTATCTACGTAGCCATGCTCTAGGAAGATCCAGGGCCCTGCGTATGAGTG
CAAGTGGGTTTTAGGACCAGGATGAGGCGGGGTGGGGGTGCCTACCTGACGACCGGCCCCGACCCACTGG
ACAAGCACCCAACCCCCATTCCCCAAATTGCGCATCCCCTATCAGAGAGGGGGAGGGGAAACAGGATGCG
GCGAGGCGCGTGCGCACTGCCAGCTTCAGCACCGCGGACAGTGCCTTCGCCCCCGCCTGGCGGCGCGCGC
CACCGCCGCCTCAGCACTGAAGGCGCGCTGACGTCACTCGCCGGTCCCCCGCAAACTCCCCTTCCCGGCC
ACCTTGGTCGCGTCCGCGCCGCCGCCGGCCCAGCCGGACCGCACCACGCGAGGCGCGAGATAGGGGGGCA
CGGGCGCGACCATCTGCGCTGCGGCGCCGGCGACTCAGCGCTGCCTCAGTCTGCGGTGGGCAGCGGAGGA
GTCGTGTCGTGCCTGAGAGCGCAGTCCAATTCAAGCTGCTAGCAAGGATCCCGCCACCATGGGCAGATCT
AAGCTGGAGATTTTCTCTTGGTGGGCTGGGGATGAAGGCCCTGCCCTGGAGGCACTCATCAGACTGTATA
AACAGAAGTATCCTGGAGTAGAGGTGATAAACGCCACTGTCACCGGAGGTGCCGGTGTAAATGCTCGCGC
TGTCCTTAAGACAAGGATGCTTGGTGGTGATCCTCCTGATACATTTCAAGTTGCAGCAGGGATGGAGTTG
ATAGGCACATGGGTGGTGGCTAACAGAATGGAGGATCTCAGCGCCTTGTTTCGACAAGAGGGTTGGCTTC
AAGCCTTCCCCAAGGGCCTTATTGATCTGATTAGTTATAAAGGTGGTATATGGAGTGTGCCCGTTAATAT
TCACAGGTCAAACGTAATGTGGTATTTGCCTGCAAAGCTAAAAGAGTGGGGAGTTAACCCCCCACGGACT
TGGGATGAGTTTCTTGCCACCTGTCAAACACTTAAACAAAAGGGTCTGGAAGCTCCACTGGCTCTCGGGG
AAAATTGGACACAACAACACCTCTGGGAGAGTGTCGCCTTGGCTGTATTGGGGCCTGATGATTGGAATAA
TCTGTGGAATGGGAAGCTGAAGTTCACAGACCCTAAAGCAGTTAGGGCATGGGAAGTCTTTGGCCGCGTT
TTGGACTGTGCCAACAAGGATGCAGCAGGCTTGTCTTGGCAGCAAGCTGTCGATCGGGTAGTACAGGGGA
AAGCCGCTTTTAACGTAATGGGCGACTGGGCAGCAGGATATATGACTACCACTCTCAAGTTGAAGCCTGG
TACAGATTTCGCATGGGCACCAAGTCCCGGGACACAGGGCGTCTTTATGATGGTTTCCGACTCTTTCGGA
CTTCCCAAAGGAGCCAAAAATCGACAAAACGCTATCAACTGGCTTCGATTGGTCGGCTCTAAAGAAGGTC
AAGATACATTCAACCCACTGAAAGGGTCCATCGCTGCTCGGCTCGATAGCGACCCAAGCAAGTATCCGTG
TAACGTCTATATCACCGCCGACAAGCAGAAGAACGGCATCAAGGCGAACTTCAAGATCCGCCACAACGTG
GAGGACGGCAGCGTGCAGCTCGCCGACCACTACCAGCAGAACACCCCCATCGGCGACGGCCCCGTGCTGC
TGCCCGACAACCACTACCTGGTGACCCAGTCCGTGCTGAGCAAAGACCCCAACGAGAAGCGCGATCACAT
GGTCCTGCTGGAGTTCGTGACCGCCGCCGGGATCACTCTCGGCATGGACGAGCTGTACAAGGGCGGTACC
GGAGGGAGCATGAGCAAGGGCGAGGAGCTGTTCACCGGGGTGGTGCCCATCCTGGTCGAGCTGGACGGCG
ACGTAAACGGCCACAAGTTCAGCGTGCGCGGCGAGGGCGAGGGCGATGCCACCAACGGCAAGCTGACCCT
GAAGTTCATCTGCACCACCGGCAAGCTGCCCGTGCCCTGGCCCACCCTCGTGACCACCCTGACCTACGGC
GTGCAGTGCTTCAGCCGCTACCCCGACCACATGAAGCAGCACGACTTCTTCAAGTCCGCCATGCCCGAAG
GCTACGTCCAGGAGCGCACCATCAGCTTCAAGGACGACGGCACCTACAAGACCCGCGCCGAGGTGAAGTT
CGAGGGCGACACCCTGGTGAACCGCATCGAGCTGAAGGGCATCGACTTCAAGGAGGACGGCAACATCCTG
GGGCACAAGCTGGAGTACAACTTTAACAACCCCAACGCATACGGACAGAGTGCAATGCGAGATTGGCGGA
GTAATCGCATCGTTGGCTCCCTGGTAGCAGGAGCAGTGGCCCCTGAAAGCTCCATGTCACAATTCGGAAC
AGTAATGGAAATTTTCCTGCAAACACGCAACCCACAAGCAGCAGCAAATGCAGCACAAGCTATTGCTGAC
CAAGTTGGCCTGGGTCGCCTTGGTCAGCTGCAGGGCGGAGGCTCGGGCGGAGGTGGGTCGGGTGGCGGCG
GATCAATGGCCGAGATCGGCACCGGCTTCCCCTTCGACCCCCACTACGTGGAGGTGCTGGGCGAGCGCAT
GCACTACGTTGACGTGGGCCCCCGCGACGGCACCCCCGTGCTGTTCCTGCACGGCAACCCCACCAGCAGC
TACGTGTGGCGCAACATCATCCCCCACGTGGCCCCCACCCACCGCACTATCGCCCCCGACCTGATCGGCA
TGGGCAAGAGCGACAAGCCCGACCTGGGCTACTTCTTCGACGACCACGTGCGCTTCATGGACGCCTTCAT
CGAGGCCCTGGGCCTGGAGGAGGTGGTGCTGGTGATCCACGACTGGGGCAGCGCCCTGGGCTTCCACTGG
GCCAAGCGCAACCCCGAGCGCGTGAAGGGCATCGCCTTCATGGAGTTCATCCGCCCCATCCCCACCTGGG
ACGAGTGGCCCGAGTTCGCCCGCGAGACCTTCCAGGCCTTCCGCACCACCGACGTGGGCCGCAAGCTGAT
CATCGACCAGAACGTGTTCATCGAGGGCACCCTGCCCATGGGCGTGGTGCGCCCCCTGACCGAGGTGGAG
ATGGACCACTACCGCGAGCCCTTCCTGAACCCCGTGGACCGCGAGCCCCTGTGGCGCTTCCCCAACGAGC
TGCCCATCGCCGGCGAGCCCGCCAACATCGTGGCCCTGGTGGAGGAGTACATGGACTGGCTGCACCAGAG
CCCCGTGCCCAAGCTGCTGTTCTGGGGCACCCCCGGCGTGCTGATCCCCCCCGCCGAGGCCGCCCGCCTG
GCCAAGAGCCTGCCCAACGTTAAGGCCGTGGACATCGGCCCCGGCCTGAACCTGCTCCAGGAGGACAACC
CCGACCTGATCGGCAGCGAGATCGCCCGCTGGCTGAGCACCCTCGAGATCAGCGGCCATCACCATCACCA
CCATTAAGAATTCGAAGCTTATCGATAATCAACCTCTGGATTACAAAATTTGTGAAAGATTGACTGGTAT
TCTTAACTATGTTGCTCCTTTTACGCTATGTGGATACGCTGCTTTAATGCCTTTGTATCATGCTATTGCT
TCCCGTATGGCTTTCATTTTCTCCTCCTTGTATAAATCCTGGTTGCTGTCTCTTTATGAGGAGTTGTGGC
CCGTTGTCAGGCAACGTGGCGTGGTGTGCACTGTGTTTGCTGACGCAACCCCCACTGGTTGGGGCATTGC
CACCACCTGTCAGCTCCTTTCCGGGACTTTCGCTTTCCCCCTCCCTATTGCCACGGCGGAACTCATCGCC
GCCTGCCTTGCCCGCTGCTGGACAGGGGCTCGGCTGTTGGGCACTGACAATTCCGTGGTGTTGTCGGGGA
AATCATCGTCCTTTCCTTGGCTGCTCGCCTGTGTTGCCACCTGGATTCTGCGCGGGACGTCCTTCTGCTA
CGTCCCTTCGGCCCTCAATCCAGCGGACCTTCCTTCCCGCGGCCTGCTGCCGGCTCTGCGGCCTCTTCCG
CGTCTTCGCCTTCGCCCTCAGACGAGTCGGATCTCCCTTTGGGCCGCCTCCCCGCATCGATACCGTCGAC
CTCGACCCGGGCGGCCGCTTCGAGCAGACATGATAAGATACATTGATGAGTTTGGACAAACCACAACTAG
AATGCAGTGAAAAAAATGCTTTATTTGTGAAATTTGTGATGCTATTGCTTTATTTGTAACCATTATAAGC
TGCAATAAACAAGTTAACAACAACAATTGCATTCATTTTATGTTTCAGGTTCAGGGGGAGATGTGGGAGG
TTTTTTAAAGCAAGTAAAACCTCTACAAATGTGGTAAAATCGATAAGGATCTTCCTAGAGCATGGCTACG
TAGATAAGTAGCATGGCGGGTTAATCATTAACTACAAGGAACCCCTAGTGATGGAGTTGGCCACTCCCTC
TCTGCGCGCTCGCTCGCTCACTGAGGCCGGGCGACCAAAGGTCGCCCGACGCCCGGGCTTTGCCCGGGCG
GCCTCAGTGAGCGAGCGAGCGCGCAG
Features (pLannotate 1.2.2; 15 found; start..end, strand, type, name):
    237..825     -  rep_origin     ori: high-copy-number ColE1/pMB1/pBR322/pUC origin of replication
    996..1856    -  CDS            AmpR: β-lactamase; bla; confers resistance to ampicillin, carbenicillin, and related antibiotics
   1857..1961    -  promoter       AmpR promoter: bla
   2014..2442    -  rep_origin     f1 ori (sequence partly withheld): f1 bacteriophage origin of replication; arrow indicates direction of (+) strand synthesis
   2447..2516    -  CDS            lacZα (fragment): LacZα fragment of β-galactosidase; lacZ fragment
   2511..2643    -  repeat_region  AAV2 ITR (fragment): inverted terminal repeat of adeno-associated virus serotype 2 inverted
   2719..3166    +  promoter       hSyn promoter: human synapsin I promoter; confers neuron-specific expression (Kügler et al., 2003)
   4194..4913    +  CDS            cEGFP: cEGFP is a basic (constitutively fluorescent) green fluorescent protein published in 2008, derived from Aequorea victoria.
   5178..6056    +  CDS            dhaA: DHAA_PSEPV - Experimental evidence at protein level: Swiss-Prot protein existence level 1. Catalyzes hydrolytic cleavage of carbon-halogen bonds in halogenated aliphatic compounds, leading to the formation of the corresponding primary alcohols, halide ions and protons. Has a broad substrate specificity, as it is able to dehalogenate mono- and di- chlorinated and brominated alkanes (up to at least C10), and the two isomers of 1,3-dichloropropene to 3-chloroallyl alcohol; the highest activity was found with 1,2-dibromoethane, while no activity was observed with the analog 1,2-dichloroethane. Fro
   6109..6697    +  misc_feature   WPRE: woodchuck hepatitis virus posttranscriptional regulatory element
   6698..6717    +  misc_feature   MCS (fragment): pBluescript multiple cloning site
   6746..6867    -  polyA_signal   SV40 poly(A) signal: SV40 polyadenylation signal
   6890..6958    -  CDS            large T antigen (fragment): large T antigen from SV40 (simian virus 40)
   7029..4       +  repeat_region  AAV2 ITR (across the origin): inverted terminal repeat of adeno-associated virus serotype 2 inverted
   7156..54      -  CDS            lacI (fragment) (across the origin): lac repressor; lacI; The lac repressor binds to the lac operator to inhibit transcription in E. coli. This inhibition can be relieved by adding lactose or isopropyl-β-D-thiogalactopyranoside (IPTG).
