[The description below was written by a language model from this plasmid's Addgene catalogue record and pLannotate feature annotations shown in this document.]
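Description:
pAAV.hSynap.(cyto).iGlucoSnFR2.HaloTag is an adeno-associated virus transfer plasmid of about 7.2 kb, built on a pAAV backbone and intended for neuronal expression of a genetically encoded glucose sensor. It is maintained in E. coli through a high-copy ColE1/pUC-type origin and selected with ampicillin via the β-lactamase gene and its native promoter. An f1 phage origin is also present. Short lacZα and lacI fragments next to the repeats appear to be remnants of the parental cloning vector rather than functional parts. The record lists a recombination-deficient propagation strain, consistent with the need to keep the repeat sequences stable.

The expression cassette lies between two AAV2 inverted terminal repeats, which allow the intervening DNA to be replicated and packaged into AAV particles when helper functions are supplied. The human synapsin I promoter restricts expression to neurons. It drives an open reading frame encoding iGlucoSnFR2, a green fluorescent glucose indicator, fused at its C terminus to HaloTag. The automated annotation identifies only the GFP-derived portion of the sensor and labels the HaloTag region by its parent enzyme, the haloalkane dehalogenase DhaA. The glucose-binding portion of the sensor is not annotated. With no targeting signal indicated, the protein is meant to remain cytosolic and report intracellular glucose. According to the record, the HaloTag does not respond to glucose, so once labelled with a HaloTag ligand dye it can plausibly serve as a reference signal alongside the green sensor channel. A WPRE downstream of the coding sequence enhances transcript stability and expression, and an SV40 polyadenylation signal terminates the message. The associated publication describes measuring glucose in vivo in the mouse brain.
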