Addgene plasmid #244094: pAAV.hSynap.(cyto).iGlucoSnFR2.HaloTag
Purpose: Cytosolic expression of green glucose sensor with non-responsive HaloTag
Depositing lab: Tim Brown & HHMI-JRC Tool Translation Team. Depositing organization: HHMI, Janelia Research Campus. Publication: iGlucoSnFR2: A genetically encoded fluorescent sensor for measuring intracellular or extracellular glucose in vivo in mouse brain. Marvin JS, Machler P, Meng C, Ates T, Patel RH, Adhikari R, Makurath MA, Ku Z, Feliciano D, Atasoy D, Cui G, Kleinfeld D, Brown TA. Sci Adv. 2025 Nov 14;11(46):eadz3889. doi: 10.1126/sciadv.adz3889. Epub 2025 Nov 12. PubMed 41223288.
Backbone
  Vector backbone: pAAV
  Vector type: AAV
Growth in bacteria
  Bacterial resistance: Ampicillin, 100 μg/mL
  Growth temperature: 37°C
  Growth strain: NEB Stable
  Copy number: High Copy
Gene/Insert
  Gene/Insert name: iGlucoSnFR2.HaloTag
  Species: M. musculus (mouse), Synthetic
  Tag / fusion protein: HaloTag (C terminal on insert)
  Cloning method: Restriction Enzyme; 5′ cloning site Unknown (unknown if destroyed)
Terms and licenses: Academic/Nonprofit Terms; Industry Terms: Not Available to Industry
How to cite: pAAV.hSynap.(cyto).iGlucoSnFR2.HaloTag was a gift from Tim Brown & HHMI-JRC Tool Translation Team (Addgene plasmid # 244094 ; http://n2t.net/addgene:244094 ; RRID:Addgene_244094)
